>Addgene plasmid #200209 | TRF2-HA | addgene full sequence | sequence record 393095 | Addgene NGS Result
[45 nt withheld, positions 1-45]
CCCATTCGCCATTCAGGCTGCGCAACTGTTGGGAAGGGCGATCGGTGCGGGCCTCTTCGCTATTACGCCA
GCTGGCGAAAGGGGGATGTGCTGCAAGGCGATTAAGTTGGGTAACGCCAGGGTTTTCCCAGTCACGACGT
TGTAAAACGACGGCCAGTGAGCGCGCCTCGTTCATTCACGTTTTTGAACCCGTGGAGGACGGGCAGACTC
GCGGTGCAAATGTGTTTTACAGCGTGATGGAGCAGATGAAGATGCTCGACACGCTGCAGAACACGCAGCT
AGATTAACCCTAGAAAGATAATCATATTGTGACGTACGTTAAAGATAATCATGTGTAAAATTGACGCATG
TGTTTTATCGGTCTGTATATCGAGGTTTATTTATTAATTTGAATAGATATTAAGTTTTATTATATTTACA
CTTACATACTAATAATAAATTCAACAAACAATTTATTTATGTTTATTTATTTATTAAAAAAAACAAAAAC
TCAAAATTTCTTCTATAAAGTAACAAAACTTTTATGAGGGACAGCCCCCCCCCAAAGCCCCCAGGGATGT
AATTACGTCCCTCCCCCGCTAGGGGGCAGCAGCGAGCCGCCCGGGGCTCCGCTCCGGTCCGGCGCTCCCC
CCGCATCCCCGAGCCGGCAGCGTGCGGGGACAGCCCGGGCACGGGGAAGGTGGCACGGGATCGCTTTCCT
CTGAACGCTTCTCGCTGCTCTTTGAGCCTGCAGACACCTGGGGGGATACGGGGAAAAGGCCTCCACGGCC
AAGGATCTGCGATCGCTCCGGTGCCCGTCAGTGGGCAGAGCGCACATCGCCCACAGTCCCCGAGAAGTTG
GGGGGAGGGGTCGGCAATTGAACGGGTGCCTAGAGAAGGTGGCGCGGGGTAAACTGGGAAAGTGATGTCG
TGTACTGGCTCCGCCTTTTTCCCGAGGGTGGGGGAGAACCGTATATAAGTGCAGTAGTCGCCGTGAACGT
TCTTTTTCGCAACGGGTTTGCCGCCAGAACACAGCTGAAGCTTCGAGGGGCTCGCATCTCTCCTTCACGC
GCCCGCCGCCCTACCTGAGGCCGCCATCCACGCCGGTTGAGTCGCGTTCTGCCGCCTCCCGCCTGTGGTG
CCTCCTGAACTGCGTCCGCCGTCTAGGTAAGTTTAAAGCTCAGGTCGAGACCGGGCCTTTGTCCGGCGCT
CCCTTGGAGCCTACCTAGACTCAGCCGGCTCTCCACGCTTTGCCTGACCCTGCTTGCTCAACTCTACGTC
TTTGTTTCGTTTTCTGTTCTGCGCCGTTACAGATCCAAGCTGTGACCGGCGCCTACTCTAGAATGGATGC
AGACAGTGATGTTGCATTGGACATTTTAATTACAAATGTAGTCTGTGTTTTTAGAACAAGATGCCATTTG
AACTTAAGGAAGATTGCTTTGGAGGGAGCAAATGTAATTTATAAGCGTGATGTTGGGAAAGTATTAATGA
AGCTTAGAAAACCTAGAATTACAGCTACAATTTGGTCCTCAGGAAAAATTATTTGCACTGGAGCAACAAG
TGAAGAAGAAGCTAAATTTGGTGCCAGGCGTTTAGCCCGTAGTCTGCAGAAACTAGGTTTTCAGGTCATC
TTCACAGATTTTAAGGTGGTGAATGTTTTGGCAGTGTGTAACATGCCCTTTGAGATCCGTTTGCCAGAAT
TTACAAAGAACAATAGACCTCATGCCAGCTATGAACCTGAACTTCATCCTGCCGTGTGCTATCGGATAAA
GTCTCTAAGAGCTACATTACAGATATTTTCAACAGGAAGCATCACAGTGACAGGGCCCAATGTAAAGGCT
GTGGCGACTGCCGTGGAACAGATCTACCCGTTCGTGTTTGAAAGCAGGAAGGAGATTTTATACCCATACG
ATGTTCCAGATTACGCTTAAGGATCCGCGGCCGCGCCCCTCTCCCTCCCCCCCCCCTAACGTTACTGGCC
GAAGCCGCTTGGAATAAGGCCGGTGTGCGTTTGTCTATATGTTATTTTCCACCATATTGCCGTCTTTTGG
CAATGTGAGGGCCCGGAAACCTGGCCCTGTCTTCTTGACGAGCATTCCTAGGGGTCTTTCCCCTCTCGCC
AAAGGAATGCAAGGTCTGTTGAATGTCGTGAAGGAAGCAGTTCCTCTGGAAGCTTCTTGAAGACAAACAA
CGTCTGTAGCGACCCTTTGCAGGCAGCGGAACCCCCCACCTGGCGACAGGTGCCTCTGCGGCCAAAAGCC
ACGTGTATAAGATACACCTGCAAAGGCGGCACAACCCCAGTGCCACGTTGTGAGTTGGATAGTTGTGGAA
AGAGTCAAATGGCTCTCCTCAAGCGTATTCAACAAGGGGCTGAAGGATGCCCAGAAGGTACCCCATTGTA
TGGGATCTGATCTGGGGCCTCGGTGCACATGCTTTACATGTGTTTAGTCGAGGTTAAAAAAACGTCTAGG
CCCCCCGAACCACGGGGACGTGGTTTTCCTTTGAAAAACACGATAATACCTCCGGAATGATTGAACAAGA
TGGATTGCACGCAGGTTCTCCGGCCGCTTGGGTGGAGAGGCTATTCGGCTATGACTGGGCACAACAGACA
ATCGGCTGCTCTGATGCCGCCGTGTTCCGGCTGTCAGCGCAGGGGCGCCCGGTTCTTTTTGTCAAGACCG
ACCTGTCCGGTGCCCTGAATGAACTGCAGGACGAGGCAGCGCGGCTATCGTGGCTGGCCGCGACGGGCGT
TCCTTGCGCAGCTGTGCTCGACGTTGTCACTGAAGCGGGAAGGGACTGGCTGCTATTGGGCGAAGTGCCG
GGGCAGGATCTCCTGTCATCTCACCTTGCTCCTGCCGAGAAAGTATCCATCATGGCTGATGCAATGCGGC
GGCTGCATACGCTTGATCCGGCTACCTGCCCATTCGACCACCAAGCGAAACATCGCATCGAGCGAGCACG
TACTCGGATGGAAGCCGGTCTTGTCGATCAGGATGATCTGGACGAAGAGCATCAGGGGCTCGCGCCAGCC
GAACTGTTCGCCAGGCTCAAGGCGCGCATGCCCGACGGCGAGGATCTCGTCGTGACCCATGGCGATGCCT
GCTTGCCGAATATCATGGTGGAAAATGGCCGCTTTTCTGGATTCATCGACTGTGGCCGGCTGGGTGTGGC
GGACCGCTATCAGGACATAGCGTTGGCTACCCGTGATATTGCTGAAGAGCTTGGCGGCGAATGGGCTGAC
CGCTTCCTCGTGCTTTACGGTATCGCCGCTCCCGATTCGCAGCGCATCGCCTTCTATCGCCTTCTTGACG
AGTTCTTCTGAGTCGACAATCAACCTCTGGATTACAAAATTTGTGAAAGATTGACTGGTATTCTTAACTA
TGTTGCTCCTTTTACGCTATGTGGATACGCTGCTTTAATGCCTTTGTATCATGCGTTAACTAAACTTGTT
TATTGCAGCTTATAATGGTTACAAATAAAGCAATAGCATCACAAATTTCACAAATAAAGCATTTTTTTCA
CTGCATTCTAGTTGTGGTTTGTCCAAACTCATCAATGTATCTTATCATGTCTGGAATTGACTCAAATGAT
GTCAATTAGTCTATCAGAAGCTCATCTGGTCTCCCTTCCGGGGGACAAGACATCCCTGTTTAATATTTAA
ACAGCAGTGTTCCCAAACTGGGTTCTTATATCCCTTGCTCTGGTCAACCAGGTTGCAGGGTTTCCTGTCC
TCACAGGAACGAAGTCCCTAAAGAAACAGTGGCAGCCAGGTTTAGCCCCGGAATTGACTGGATTCCTTTT
TTAGGGCCCATTGGTATGGCTTTTTCCCCGTATCCCCCCAGGTGTCTGCAGGCTCAAAGAGCAGCGAGAA
GCGTTCAGAGGAAAGCGATCCCGTGCCACCTTCCCCGTGCCCGGGCTGTCCCCGCACGCTGCCGGCTCGG
GGATGCGGGGGGAGCGCCGGACCGGAGCGGAGCCCCGGGCGGCTCGCTGCTGCCCCCTAGCGGGGGAGGG
ACGTAATTACATCCCTGGGGGCTTTGGGGGGGGGCTGTCCCTGATATCTATAACAAGAAAATATATATAT
AATAAGTTATCACGTAAGTAGAACATGAAATAACAATATAATTATCGTATGAGTTAAATCTTAAAAGTCA
CGTAAAAGATAATCATGCGTCATTTTGACTCACGCGGTCGTTATAGTTCAAAATCAGTGACACTTACCGC
ATTGACAAGCACGCCTCACGGGAGCTCCAAGCGGCGACTGAGATGTCCTAAATGCACAGCGACGGATTCG
CGCTATTTAGAAAGAGAGAGCAATATTTCAAGAATGCATGCGTCAATTTTACGCAGACTATCTTTCTAGG
GTTAATCTAGCTGCATCAGGATCATATCGTCGGGTCTTTTTTCCGGCTCAGTCATCGCCCAAGCTGGCGC
TATCTGGGCATCGGGGAGGAAGAAGCCCGTGCCTTTTCCCGCGAGGTTGAAGCGGCATGGAAAGAGTTTG
CCGAGGATGACTGCTGCTGCATTGACGTTGAGCGAAAACGCACGTTTACCATGATGATTCGGGAAGGTGT
GGCCATGCACGCCTTTAACGGTGAACTGTTCGTTCAGGCCACCTGGGATACCAGTTCGTCGCGGCTTTTC
CGGACACAGTTCCGGATGGTCAGCCCGAAGCGCATCAGCAACCCGAACAATACCGGCGACAGCCGGAACT
GCCGTGCCGGTGTGCAGATTAATGACAGCGGTGCGGCGCTGGGATATTACGTCAGCGAGGACGGGTATCC
TGGCTGGATGCCGCAGAAATGGACATGGATACCCCGTGAGTTACCCGGCGGGCGCGCTTGGCGTAATCAT
GGTCATAGCTGTTTCCTGTGTGAAATTGTTATCCGCTCACAATTCCACACAACATACGAGCCGGAAGCAT
AAAGTGTAAAGCCTGGGGTGCCTAATGAGTGAGCTAACTCACATTAATTGCGTTGCGCTCACTGCCCGCT
TTCCAGTCGGGAAACCTGTCGTGCCAGCTGCATTAATGAATCGGCCAACGCGCGGGGAGAGGCGGTTTGC
GTATTGGGCGCTCTTCCGCTTCCTCGCTCACTGACTCGCTGCGCTCGGTCGTTCGGCTGCGGCGAGCGGT
ATCAGCTCACTCAAAGGCGGTAATACGGTTATCCACAGAATCAGGGGATAACGCAGGAAAGAACATGTGA
GCAAAAGGCCAGCAAAAGGCCAGGAACCGTAAAAAGGCCGCGTTGCTGGCGTTTTTCCATAGGCTCCGCC
CCCCTGACGAGCATCACAAAAATCGACGCTCAAGTCAGAGGTGGCGAAACCCGACAGGACTATAAAGATA
CCAGGCGTTTCCCCCTGGAAGCTCCCTCGTGCGCTCTCCTGTTCCGACCCTGCCGCTTACCGGATACCTG
TCCGCCTTTCTCCCTTCGGGAAGCGTGGCGCTTTCTCATAGCTCACGCTGTAGGTATCTCAGTTCGGTGT
AGGTCGTTCGCTCCAAGCTGGGCTGTGTGCACGAACCCCCCGTTCAGCCCGACCGCTGCGCCTTATCCGG
TAACTATCGTCTTGAGTCCAACCCGGTAAGACACGACTTATCGCCACTGGCAGCAGCCACTGGTAACAGG
ATTAGCAGAGCGAGGTATGTAGGCGGTGCTACAGAGTTCTTGAAGTGGTGGCCTAACTACGGCTACACTA
GAAGAACAGTATTTGGTATCTGCGCTCTGCTGAAGCCAGTTACCTTCGGAAAAAGAGTTGGTAGCTCTTG
ATCCGGCAAACAAACCACCGCTGGTAGCGGTGGTTTTTTTGTTTGCAAGCAGCAGATTACGCGCAGAAAA
AAAGGATCTCAAGAAGATCCTTTGATCTTTTCTACGGGGTCTGACGCTCAGTGGAACGAAAACTCACGTT
AAGGGATTTTGGTCATGAGATTATCAAAAAGGATCTTCACCTAGATCCTTTTAAATTAAAAATGAAGTTT
TAAATCAATCTAAAGTATATATGAGTAAACTTGGTCTGACAGTTACCAATGCTTAATCAGTGAGGCACCT
ATCTCAGCGATCTGTCTATTTCGTTCATCCATAGTTGCCTGACTCCCCGTCGTGTAGATAACTACGATAC
GGGAGGGCTTACCATCTGGCCCCAGTGCTGCAATGATACCGCGAGACCCACGCTCACCGGCTCCAGATTT
ATCAGCAATAAACCAGCCAGCCGGAAGGGCCGAGCGCAGAAGTGGTCCTGCAACTTTATCCGCCTCCATC
CAGTCTATTAATTGTTGCCGGGAAGCTAGAGTAAGTAGTTCGCCAGTTAATAGTTTGCGCAACGTTGTTG
CCATTGCTACAGGCATCGTGGTGTCACGCTCGTCGTTTGGTATGGCTTCATTCAGCTCCGGTTCCCAACG
ATCAAGGCGAGTTACATGATCCCCCATGTTGTGCAAAAAAGCGGTTAGCTCCTTCGGTCCTCCGATCGTT
GTCAGAAGTAAGTTGGCCGCAGTGTTATCACTCATGGTTATGGCAGCACTGCATAATTCTCTTACTGTCA
TGCCATCCGTAAGATGCTTTTCTGTGACTGGTGAGTACTCAACCAAGTCATTCTGAGAATAGTGTATGCG
GCGACCGAGTTGCTCTTGCCCGGCGTCAATACGGGATAATACCGCGCCACATAGCAGAACTTTAAAAGTG
CTCATCATTGGAAAACGTTCTTCGGGGCGAAAACTCTCAAGGATCTTACCGCTGTTGAGATCCAGTTCGA
TGTAACCCACTCGTGCACCCAACTGATCTTCAGCATCTTTTACTTTCACCAGCGTTTCTGGGTGAGCAAA
AACAGGAAGGCAAAATGCCGCAAAAAAGGGAATAAGGGCGACACGGAAATGTTGAATACTCATACTCTTC
CTTTTTCAATATTATTGAAGCATTTATCAGGGTTATTGTCTCATGAGCGGATACATATTTGAATGTATTT
AGAAAAATAAACAAATAGGGGTTCCGCGCACATTTCCCCGAAAAGTGCCACCTAAATTGTAAGCGTTAAT
ATTTTGTTAAAATTCGCGTTAAATTTTTGTTAAATCAGCTCATTTTTTAACCAATAGGCCGAAATCGGCA
AAATCCCTTATAAATCAAAAGAATAGACCGAGATAGGGT
[37 nt withheld, positions 7155-7191]
AAAGAACGTGGACTCCAACGTCAAAGG
[49 nt withheld, positions 7219-7267]
T
[91 nt withheld, positions 7269-7359]
G
[79 nt withheld, positions 7361-7439]
Features (pLannotate 1.2.2; 20 found; start..end, strand, type, name):
     50..205     -  CDS            lacZα (fragment): LacZα fragment of β-galactosidase; lacZ fragment
    207..326     +  CDS            B (fragment): PORTL_LAMBD - Experimental evidence at protein level: Swiss-Prot protein existence level 1. Forms the portal vertex of the capsid (PubMed:6228056, PubMed:6232391). This portal plays critical roles in head assembly, genome packaging, neck/tail attachment, and genome ejection (Probable). The portal protein multimerizes as a single ring-shaped homododecamer arranged around a central channel (PubMed:6232391). Binds to the terminase subunits to form the packaging machine (PubMed:7799432). From Escherichia phage lambda (Bacteriophage lambda).
    848..1059    +  promoter       EF-1α core promoter: core promoter for human elongation factor EF-1α
   1072..1340    +  LTR            5' LTR (truncated): truncated 5' long terminal repeat (LTR) from human T-cell leukemia virus (HTLV) type 1
   1368..1925    +  CDS            TBPL1: TBPL1_HUMAN - Also known as TLF, TLP, TLP21, TRF2, TRP. Experimental evidence at protein level: Swiss-Prot protein existence level 1. Part of a specialized transcription system that mediates the transcription of most ribosomal proteins through the 5'-TCT-3' motif which is a core promoter element at these genes. Seems to also mediate the transcription of NF1. Does not bind the TATA box. From Homo sapiens (Human).
   1926..1954    +  CDS            3xHA (fragment): three tandem HA epitope tags
   1971..2543    +  misc_feature   IRES: internal ribosome entry site (IRES) of the encephalomyocarditis virus (EMCV)
   2552..3346    +  CDS            NeoR/KanR: aminoglycoside phosphotransferase from Tn5; aph(3')-II (or nptII); confers resistance to neomycin, kanamycin, and G418 (Geneticin®)
   3353..3459    +  misc_feature   WPRE (fragment): woodchuck hepatitis virus posttranscriptional regulatory element
   3468..3589    +  polyA_signal   SV40 poly(A) signal: SV40 polyadenylation signal
   3607..3699    +  ncRNA          G-CSF SLDE: Accession: RF00183 - G-CSF factor stem-loop destabilising element (SLDE)
   4396..4863    +  CDS            B (fragment): PORTL_LAMBD - Experimental evidence at protein level: Swiss-Prot protein existence level 1. Forms the portal vertex of the capsid (PubMed:6228056, PubMed:6232391). This portal plays critical roles in head assembly, genome packaging, neck/tail attachment, and genome ejection (Probable). The portal protein multimerizes as a single ring-shaped homododecamer arranged around a central channel (PubMed:6232391). Binds to the terminase subunits to form the packaging machine (PubMed:7799432). From Escherichia phage lambda (Bacteriophage lambda).
   4901..4917    -  protein_bind   lac operator: The lac repressor binds to the lac operator to inhibit transcription in E. coli. This inhibition can be relieved by adding lactose or isopropyl-β-D-thiogalactopyranoside (IPTG). lac repressor encoded by lacI
   4925..4955    -  promoter       lac promoter: promoter for the E. coli lac operon
   4970..4991    -  protein_bind   CAP binding site: CAP binding activates transcription in the presence of cAMP. E. coli catabolite activator protein
   5004..5096    -  CDS            lacI (fragment): lac repressor; lacI; The lac repressor binds to the lac operator to inhibit transcription in E. coli. This inhibition can be relieved by adding lactose or isopropyl-β-D-thiogalactopyranoside (IPTG).
   5279..5867    -  rep_origin     ori: high-copy-number ColE1/pMB1/pBR322/pUC origin of replication
   6038..6898    -  CDS            AmpR: β-lactamase; bla; confers resistance to ampicillin, carbenicillin, and related antibiotics
   6899..7003    -  promoter       AmpR promoter: bla
   7056..45      -  rep_origin     f1 ori (across the origin) (sequence partly withheld): f1 bacteriophage origin of replication; arrow indicates direction of (+) strand synthesis
