[The description below was written by a language model from this plasmid's Addgene catalogue record and pLannotate feature annotations shown in this document.]
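Description:
TRF2-HA is a 7,439 nt mammalian expression plasmid for producing full-length mouse TRF2 with a C-terminal HA epitope tag. The backbone is recorded as unknown, but the annotated features show a typical high-copy bacterial scaffold: a ColE1/pUC-type origin, an ampicillin resistance gene (β-lactamase) with its own promoter, an f1 phage origin, and remnants of a lacZα/lac promoter-operator region. Two short fragments matching the bacteriophage lambda portal protein gene flank the expression cassette. The record does not explain them, and they may simply be stuffer or cloning remnants.

There is a naming discrepancy in the record. The catalogue entry links the insert to Terf2 (the telomeric repeat-binding factor), whereas the sequence annotation identifies the roughly 560 bp open reading frame as TBPL1, the TBP-like/TBP-related factor that is also called TRF2. This latter identity fits the associated study on TBP-independent RNA polymerase II transcription, so the Entrez assignment appears to reflect the shared alias.

The coding sequence is driven by a composite promoter made of the human EF-1α core promoter followed by a truncated HTLV-1 5' LTR segment, an arrangement commonly used for strong constitutive expression. A short HA sequence (annotated as a fragment of a 3xHA element) directly follows the ORF. Downstream, an EMCV IRES allows cap-independent translation of NeoR/KanR from the same transcript, coupling G418 selection to transgene expression. A partial WPRE and an SV40 polyadenylation signal complete the cassette. The design suits transient or stably selected expression of HA-tagged TRF2 in mammalian cells, enabling detection or pull-down through the tag.
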