Addgene plasmid #200209: TRF2-HA
Purpose: Expression of full length mTRF2
Depositing lab: Sheila Teves. Depositing organization: University of British Columbia. Publication: RNA Polymerase II transcription independent of TBP in murine embryonic stem cells. Kwan JZJ, Nguyen TF, Uzozie AC, Budzynski MA, Cui J, Lee JMC, Van Petegem F, Lange PF, Teves SS. Elife. 2023 Mar 30;12:e83810. doi: 10.7554/eLife.83810. PubMed 36995326.
Backbone
  Vector backbone: unknown
  Vector type: Mammalian Expression
Growth in bacteria
  Bacterial resistance: Ampicillin, 100 μg/mL
  Growth temperature: 37°C
  Growth strain: DH5alpha
  Copy number: High Copy
Gene/Insert
  Gene/Insert name: TRF2-HA
  Species: M. musculus (mouse)
  Mutation: None
  Entrez Gene: Terf2 (a.k.a. TRF2)
  Promoter: EF_1alpha
  Tag / fusion protein: HA (C terminal on insert)
  Cloning method: Gibson Cloning
Terms and licenses: Academic/Nonprofit Terms; Industry Terms: Not Available to Industry
Depositor comments: Please visit https://www.biorxiv.org/content/10.1101/2022.10.05.511012v1 for bioRxiv preprint.
How to cite: TRF2-HA was a gift from Sheila Teves (Addgene plasmid # 200209 ; http://n2t.net/addgene:200209 ; RRID:Addgene_200209)
